>Addgene plasmid #139888 | pBEL2003 | addgene full sequence | sequence record 309715 | Addgene NGS Result
GGTTTGCGTATTGGGCGCCAGGGTGGTTTTTCTTTTCACCAGTGAGACGGGCAACAGCTGATTGCCCTTC
ACCGCCTGGCCCTGAGAGAGTTGCAGCAAGCGGTCCACGCTGGTTTGCCCCAGCAGGCGAAAATCCTGTT
TGATGGTGGTTAACGGCGGGATATAACATGAGCTGTCTTCGGTATCGTCGTATCCCACTACCGAGATATC
CGCACCAACGCGCAGCCCGGACTCGGTAATGGCGCGCATTGCGCCCAGCGCCATCTGATCGTTGGCAACC
AGCATCGCAGTGGGAACGATGCCCTCATTCAGCATTTGCATGGTTTGTTGAAAACCGGACATGGCACTCC
AGTCGCCTTCCCGTTCCGCTATCGGCTGAATTTGATTGCGAGTGAGATATTTATGCCAGCCAGCCAGACG
CAGACGCGCCGAGACAGAACTTAATGGGCCCGCTAACAGCGCGATTTGCTGGTGACCCAATGCGACCAGA
TGCTCCACGCCCAGTCGCGTACCGTCTTCATGGGAGAAAATAATACTGTTGATGGGTGTCTGGTCAGAGA
CATCAAGAAATAACGCCGGAACATTAGTGCAGGCAGCTTCCACAGCAATGGCATCCTGGTCATCCAGCGG
ATAGTTAATGATCAGCCCACTGACGCGTTGCGCGAGAAGATTGTGCACCGCCGCTTTACAGGCTTCGACG
CCGCTTCGTTCTACCATCGACACCACCACGCTGGCACCCAGTTGATCGGCGCGAGATTTAATCGCCGCGA
CAATTTGCGACGGCGCGTGCAGGGCCAGACTGGAGGTGGCAACGCCAATCAGCAACGACTGTTTGCCCGC
CAGTTGTTGTGCCACGCGGTTGGGAATGTAATTCAGCTCCGCCATCGCCGCTTCCACTTTTTCCCGCGTT
TTCGCAGAAACGTGGCTGGCCTGGTTCACCACGCGGGAAACGGTCTGATAAGAGACACCGGCATACTCTG
CGACATCGTATAACGTTACTGGTTTCACATTCACCACCCTGAATTGACTCTCTTCCGGGCGCTATCATGC
CATACCGCGAAAGGTTTTGCGCCATTCGATGGTGTCCGGGATCTCGACGCTCTCCCTTATGCGACTCCTG
CATTAGGAAGCAGCCCAGTAGTAGGTTGAGGCCGTTGAGCACCGCCGCCGCAAGGAATGGTGCATGCAAG
GAGATGGCGCCCAACAGTCCCCCGGCCACGGGGCCTGCCACCATACCCACGCCGAAACAAGCGCTCATGA
GCCCGAAGTGGCGAGCCCGATCTTCCCCATCGGTGATGTCGGCGATATAGGCGCCAGCAACCGCACCTGT
GGCGCCGGTGATGCCGGCCACGATGCGTCCGGCGTAGAGGATCGAGATCTCGATCCCGCGAAATTAATAC
GACTCACTATAGGGGAATTGTGAGCGGATAACAATTCCCCTCTAGAAATAATTTTGTTTAACTTTGGCCC
AGGCGGCCAGGAGGGTCTCACATGCAGGACCGGGGTAATACCGTCACCATCGACTTTATGTCGGCGGATG
GTATTGTTCCAGGCCGTACGCCTGTTCGTTATCAGGGCGTTGAAGTCGGAACAGTGCAGGATATCAGCCT
CAGCGACGATCTTCGTAAGATTGAAGTCAAGGTCAGCATCAAGTCCGATATGAAAGATGCGCTGCGCGAA
GAGACTCAGTTCTGGCTGGTGACGCCAAAAGCATCGTTGGCAGGTGTCTCCGGGCTGGACGCCCTCGTCG
GTGGGAACTATATCGGCATGATGCCGGGTAAAGGTAAAGAGCAGGATCACTTTGTCGCACTCGATACCCA
ACCGAAATATCGGCTGGACAATGGCGATCTGATGATCCACCTGCAAGCCCCCGATCTCGGTTCGCTGAAC
AGCGGTTCATTGGTCTATTTCCGCAAGATCCCGGTGGGAAAAGTCTACGACTATGCCATCAATCCCAACA
AGCAAGGCGTGGTGATTGATGTCCTGATCGAGCGGCGTTTTACCGATCTGGTGAAAAAAGGTAGCCGTTT
CTGGAACGTTTCCGGCGTTGATGCCAACGTCAGTATCAGTGGCGCGAAGGTGAAACTGGAAAGCCTGGCG
GCACTGGTTAACGGTGCGATTGCCTTCGATTCACCAGAAGAGTCGAAACCTGCCGAGGCGGAAGATACCT
TTGGTCTGTATGAAGATCTGGCCCACAGCCAGCGTGGCGTAATAATAAAACTGGAACTGCCGAGTGGGGC
CGGATTAACCGCCGACTCGACGCCGTTAATGTATCAGGGGCTGGAAGTCGGACAGCTGACTAAACTGGAT
TTAAATCCTGGTGGTAAAGTCACAGGGGAAATGACCGTTGATCCCAGCGTCGTTACCCTGCTTCGTGAAA
ATACCCGCATCGAATTACGCAACCCGAAATTATCCCTTAGCGATGCTAATCTCAGCGCCCTGCTGACCGG
CAAAACCTTCGAGCTGGTGCCCGGCGATGGCGAGCCACGCAAAGAGTTCGTTGTTGTGCCAGGCGAAAAA
GCACTGCTGCATGAACCTGATGTTCTGACGCTGACCCTGACCGCGCCGGAAAGTTACGGTATTGATGCGG
GTCAGCCGCTCATTCTTCACGGCGTGCAGGTAGGCCAGGTTATCGATCGTAAACTCACCAGCAAAGGCGT
CACCTTTACCGTCGCCATCGAGCCTCAGCATCGCGAACTGGTAAAAGGCGATAGCAAATTTGTCGTCAAC
AGCCGTGTCGATGTGAAGGTGGGGCTGGATGGCGTTGAGTTTCTCGGTGCCAGCGCCTCAGAATGGATCA
ATGGCGGGATACGTATTCTGCCGGGCGATAAAGGTGAGATGAAAGCCAGCTATCCACTGTATGCCAATTT
GGAAAAAGCGCTGGAGAACAGCCTTAGCGATTTACCCACCGGCTTAAGCATTATTGTTGAAGCGCCGGAA
GCCGGTTCGTTAGGCATCGGTACGCCTGTGCTGTTCCGTGGTCTGGAAGTCGGTACGGTTACAGGAATGA
CGCTGGGGACATTGTCAGATCGCGTGATGATTGCGATGCGCATCAGTAAACGCTATCAACACCTGGTGCG
TAACAATTCCGTCTTCTGGTTGGCATCGGGTTACAGTCTGGACTTTGGTCTGACGGGCGGCGTAGTGAAA
ACCGGCACCTTTAACCAGTTTATCCGTGGCGGCATCGCCTTCGCCACGCCTCCGGGTACGCCACTGGCAC
CGAAAGCCCAGGAAGGCAAACACTTCCTGTTGCAGGAAAGTGAACCGAAAGAGTGGCGTGAATGGGGAAC
TGCGCTTCCCAAAGGCGAGACCCATCACCACCATCACCATTAAGGCCAGGCCGGCCGATCCGGCTGCTAA
CAAAGCCCGAAAGGAAGCTGAGTTGGCTGCTGCCACCGCTGAGCAATAACTAGCATAACCCCTTGGGGCC
TCTAAACGGGTCTTGAGGGGTTTTTTGCTGAAAGGAGGAACTATATCCGGATTGGCGAATGGG
[124 nt withheld, positions 3494-3617]
C
[91 nt withheld, positions 3619-3709]
A
[49 nt withheld, positions 3711-3759]
CCTTTGACGTTGGAGTCCACGTTCTTT
[37 nt withheld, positions 3787-3823]
ACCCTATCTCGGTCTATTCTTTTGATTTATAAGGGATTTTGCCGATTTCGGCCTATTGGTTAAAAAATGA
GCTGATTTAACAAAAATTTAACGCGAATTTTAACAAAATATTAACGCTTACAATTTAGGTGGCACTTTTC
GGGGAACGACGACCTGCAGCCAAGCTAGCTTGGCTGGACGTAAACTCCTCTTCAGACCTAATAACTTCGT
ATAGCATACATTATACGAAGTTATATTAAGGGTTATTGAATATGATCGGAATTGGGCTGCAGGAATTCGA
TAGCTTGGCTGCAGGTCGACCTCGAGGATGTGCGCGGAACCCCTATTTGTTTATTTTTCTAAATACATTC
AAATATGTATCCGCTCATGAGACAATAACCCTGATAAATGCTTCAATAATATTGAAAAAGGAAGAGTATG
AGTATTCAACATTTCCGTGTCGCCCTTATTCCCTTTTTTGCGGCATTTTGCCTTCCTGTTTTTGCTCACC
CAGAAACGCTGGTGAAAGTAAAAGATGCTGAAGATCAGTTGGGTGCACGAGTGGGTTACATCGAACTGGA
TCTCAACAGCGGTAAGATCCTTGAGAGTTTTCGCCCCGAAGAACGTTTTCCAATGATGAGCACTTTTAAA
GTTCTGCTATGTGGCGCGGTATTATCCCGTATTGACGCCGGGCAAGAGCAACTCGGTCGCCGCATACACT
ATTCTCAGAATGACTTGGTTGAGTACTCACCAGTCACAGAAAAGCATCTTACGGATGGCATGACAGTAAG
AGAATTATGCAGTGCTGCCATAACCATGAGTGATAACACTGCGGCCAACTTACTTCTGACAACGATCGGA
GGACCGAAGGAGCTAACCGCTTTTTTGCACAACATGGGGGATCATGTAACTCGCCTTGATCGTTGGGAAC
CGGAGCTGAATGAAGCCATACCAAACGACGAGCGTGACACCACGATGCCTGCAGCAATGGCAACAACGTT
GCGCAAACTATTAACTGGCGAACTACTTACTCTAGCTTCCCGGCAACAATTAATAGACTGGATGGAGGCG
GATAAAGTTGCAGGACCACTTCTGCGCTCGGCCCTTCCGGCTGGCTGGTTTATTGCTGATAAATCTGGAG
CCGGTGAGCGTGGCTCTCGCGGTATCATTGCAGCACTGGGGCCAGATGGTAAGCCCTCCCGTATCGTAGT
TATCTACACGACGGGGAGTCAGGCAACTATGGATGAACGAAATAGACAGATCGCTGAGATAGGTGCCTCA
CTGATTAAGCATTGGTAACTGTCAGACCAAGTTTACTCATATATACTTTAGATTGATTTAAAACTTCATT
TTTAATTTAAAAGGATCTAGGTGAAGATCCTTTTTGATAATCTCATGACCAAAATCCCTTAACGTGAGTT
TTCGTTCCACTGAGCGTCAGACCCCGTAGAAAAGATCAAAGGATCTTCTTGAGATCCTTTTTTTCTGCGC
GTAATCTGCTGCTTGCAAACAAAAAAACCACCGCTACCAGCGGTGGTTTGTTTGCCGGATCAAGAGCTAC
CAACTCTTTTTCCGAAGGTAACTGGCTTCAGCAGAGCGCAGATACCAAATACTGTCCTTCTAGTGTAGCC
GTAGTTAGGCCACCACTTCAAGAACTCTGTAGCACCGCCTACATACCTCGCTCTGCTAATCCTGTTACCA
GTGGCTGCTGCCAGTGGCGATAAGTCGTGTCTTACCGGGTTGGACTCAAGACGATAGTTACCGGATAAGG
CGCAGCGGTCGGGCTGAACGGGGGGTTCGTGCACACAGCCCAGCTTGGAGCGAACGACCTACACCGAACT
GAGATACCTACAGCGTGAGCTATGAGAAAGCGCCACGCTTCCCGAAGGGAGAAAGGCGGACAGGTATCCG
GTAAGCGGCAGGGTCGGAACAGGAGAGCGCACGAGGGAGCTTCCAGGGGGAAACGCCTGGTATCTTTATA
GTCCTGTCGGGTTTCGCCACCTCTGACTTGAGCGTCGATTTTTGTGATGCTCGTCAGGGGGGCGGAGCCT
ATGGAAAAACGCCAGCAACGCGGCCTTTTTACGGTTCCTGGCCTTTTGCTGGCCTTTTGCTCACATGTTC
TTTCCTGCGTTATCCCCTGATTCTGTGGATAACCGTATTACCGCCTTTGAGTGAGCTGATACCGCTCGCC
GCAGCCGAACGACCGAGCGCAGCGAGTCAGTGAGCGAGGAAGCGGAAGAGCGCCTGATGCGGTATTTTCT
CCTTACGCATCTGTGCGGTATTTCACACCGCAATGGTGCACTCTCAGTACAATCTGCTCTGATGCCGCAT
AGTTAAGCCAGTATACACTCCGCTATCGCTACGTGACTGGGTCATGGCTGCGCCCCGACACCCGCCAACA
CCCGCTGACGCGCCCTGACGGGCTTGTCTGCTCCCGGCATCCGCTTACAGACAAGCTGTGACCGTCTCCG
GGAGCTGCATGTGTCAGAGGTTTTCACCGTCATCACCGAAACGCGCGAGGCAGCTGCGGTAAAGCTCATC
AGCGTGGTCGTGAAGCGATTCACAGATGTCTGCCTGTTCATCCGCGTCCAGCTCGTTGAGTTTCTCCAGA
AGCGTTAATGTCTGGCTTCTGATAAAGCGGGCCATGTTAAGGGCGGTTTTTTCCTGTTTGGTCACTGATG
CCTCCGTGTAAGGGGGATTTCTGTTCATGGGGGTAATGATACCGATGAAACGAGAGAGGATGCTCACGAT
ACGGGTTACTGATGATGAACATGCCCGGTTACTGGAACGTTGTGAGGGTAAACAACTGGCGGTATGGATG
CGGCGGGACCAGAGAAAAATCACTCAGGGTCAATGCCAGCGCTTCGTTAATACAGATGTAGGTGTTCCAC
AGGGTAGCCAGCAGCATCCTGCGATGCAGATCCGGAACATAATGGTGCAGGGCGCTGACTTCCGCGTTTC
CAGACTTTACGAAACACGGAAACCGAAGACCATTCATGTTGTTGCTCAGGTCGCAGACGTTTTGCAGCAG
CAGTCGCTTCACGTTCGCTCGCGTATCGGTGATTCATTCTGCTAACCAGTAAGGCAACCCCGCCAGCCTA
GCCGGGTCCTCAACGACAGGAGCACGATCATGCGCACCCGTGGGGCCGCCATGCCGGCGATAATGGCCTG
CTTCTCGCCGAAACGTTTGGTGGCGGGACCAGTGACGAAGGCTTGAGCGAGGGCGTGCAAGATTCCGAAT
ACCGCAAGCGACAGGCCGATCATCGTCGCGCTCCAGCGAAAGCGGTCCTCGCCGAAAATGACCCAGAGCG
CTGCCGGCACCTGTCCTACGAGTTGCATGATAAAGAAGACAGTCATAAGTGCGGCGACGATAGTCATGCC
CCGCGCCCACCGGAAGGAGCTGACTGGGTTGAAGGCTCTCAAGGGCATCGGTCGAGATCCCGGTGCCTAA
TGAGTGAGCTAACTTACATTAATTGCGTTGCGCTCACTGCCCGCTTTCCAGTCGGGAAACCTGTCGTGCC
AGCTGCATTAATGAATCGGCCAACGCGCGGGGAGAGGC
Features (pLannotate 1.2.2; 19 found; start..end, strand, type, name):
   1009..1086    -  promoter       lacI promoter: lacI
   1094..1373    -  CDS            TcR (fragment): tetracycline efflux protein; tet; confers resistance to tetracycline
   1395..1413    +  promoter       T7 promoter: promoter for bacteriophage T7 RNA polymerase
   1414..1438    +  protein_bind   lac operator: The lac repressor binds to the lac operator to inhibit transcription in E. coli. This inhibition can be relieved by adding lactose or isopropyl-β-D-thiogalactopyranoside (IPTG). lac repressor encoded by lacI
   1495..3303    +  CDS            yebT (fragment): YEBT_ECOLI - Experimental evidence at protein level: Swiss-Prot protein existence level 1. Component of a transport pathway that contributes to membrane integrity (PubMed:27795327). May directly span the intermembrane space, facilitating the transport of substrates across the periplasm (Probable). From Escherichia coli (strain K12).
   3353..3402    +  CDS            SET1 (fragment): solubility-enhancement tag derived from T7 phage gene 10B
   3410..3457    +  terminator     T7 terminator: transcription terminator for bacteriophage T7 RNA polymerase
   3494..3922    +  rep_origin     f1 ori (sequence partly withheld): f1 bacteriophage origin of replication; arrow indicates direction of (+) strand synthesis
   4024..4057    +  protein_bind   loxP: Cre-mediated recombination occurs in the 8-bp core sequence (GCATACAT). Cre recombinase
   4087..4105    +  misc_feature   MCS (fragment): pBluescript multiple cloning site
   4136..4240    +  promoter       AmpR promoter: bla
   4241..5101    +  CDS            AmpR: β-lactamase; bla; confers resistance to ampicillin, carbenicillin, and related antibiotics
   5272..5860    +  rep_origin     ori: high-copy-number ColE1/pMB1/pBR322/pUC origin of replication
   6046..6185    -  misc_feature   bom: basis of mobility region from pBR322
   6287..6478    -  CDS            rop: Rop protein, which maintains plasmids at low copy number; rop
   6495..6875    +  CDS            YPB1_ECOLX: Protein predicted: Swiss-Prot protein existence level 4. From Escherichia coli.
   6947..7238    -  CDS            TcR (fragment): tetracycline efflux protein; tet; confers resistance to tetracycline
   7253..7274    -  protein_bind   CAP binding site: CAP binding activates transcription in the presence of cAMP. E. coli catabolite activator protein
   7287..1008    -  CDS            lacI (across the origin): lac repressor; lacI; The lac repressor binds to the lac operator to inhibit transcription in E. coli. This inhibition can be relieved by adding lactose or isopropyl-β-D-thiogalactopyranoside (IPTG).
