[The description below was written by a language model from this plasmid's Addgene catalogue record and pLannotate feature annotations shown in this document.]
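Description:
pBEL2003 is a bacterial expression plasmid built on the pET21a backbone for producing an engineered, shortened form of the E. coli protein LetB (also annotated as YebT). It is propagated in E. coli under ampicillin selection through the β-lactamase gene and its own promoter, and replicates from a ColE1/pMB1-type origin accompanied by the pBR322-derived bom and rop elements. The catalogue lists it as high copy, although rop normally moderates copy number. An f1 phage origin is also present. The feature table additionally picks up a loxP site, a short multiple cloning site remnant and fragments of a tetracycline resistance gene; these appear to be backbone remnants, and the record assigns them no role.

The insert sits downstream of a T7 promoter with an adjacent lac operator and ends at a T7 terminator, while the plasmid-borne lacI gene supplies repressor, so expression depends on T7 RNA polymerase and is inducible with IPTG. The encoded protein comprises LetB residues 43–877 with residues 515–746 deleted and a C-terminal 6xHis tag for affinity purification. This removes the N-terminal transmembrane region and leaves five rings (rings 1, 2, 3, 4 and 7). The stated purpose mentions LetAB, but both the insert field and the feature table identify only a single LetB/YebT coding fragment, with no LetA annotation. A short hit to a T7 gene 10-derived solubility tag just before the terminator is probably a vector sequence match rather than a deliberate fusion. The construct comes from structural work on LetB as a lipid transport tunnel spanning the bacterial envelope, where ring-deletion variants like this one would serve to examine how the length of the assembly relates to its function.
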