Addgene plasmid #139888: pBEL2003
Purpose: Expression plasmid for LetAB with 5 ring (rings 12347) LetB (without TM region) mutant
Depositing lab: Gira Bhabha & Damian Ekiert. Depositing organization: NYU Grossman School of Medicine. Publication: LetB Structure Reveals a Tunnel for Lipid Transport across the Bacterial Envelope. Isom GL, Coudray N, MacRae MR, McManus CT, Ekiert DC, Bhabha G. Cell. 2020 Apr 30;181(3):653-664.e19. doi: 10.1016/j.cell.2020.03.030. PubMed 32359438.
Backbone
  Vector backbone: pET21a
  Vector type: Bacterial Expression
Growth in bacteria
  Bacterial resistance: Ampicillin, 100 μg/mL
  Growth temperature: 37°C
  Growth strain: DH5alpha
  Copy number: High Copy
Gene/Insert
  Gene/Insert name: LetB
  Species: E. coli
  Mutation: LetB(43-877; delta515-746)-6xHis
  Cloning method: Gibson Cloning
Terms and licenses: Academic/Nonprofit Terms; Industry Terms: Not Available to Industry
Depositor comments: Please visit https://www.biorxiv.org/content/10.1101/748145v1 for bioRxiv preprint.
How to cite: pBEL2003 was a gift from Gira Bhabha & Damian Ekiert (Addgene plasmid # 139888 ; http://n2t.net/addgene:139888 ; RRID:Addgene_139888)
